Addgene plasmid #73487: 366 pTol2-CherryDest
Purpose: promoterless Tol2 vector with mCherry tag upstream of and in frame with attR1/attR2 cassette and late SV40 polyadenylation signal
Depositing lab: Nathan Lawson. Depositing organization: University of Massachusetts, Worcester. Publication: Gateway compatible vectors for analysis of gene function in the zebrafish. Villefranc JA, Amigo J, Lawson ND. Dev Dyn. 2007 Nov . 236(11):3077-87. 10.1002/dvdy.21354 PubMed 17948311.
Backbone
  Vector backbone: pBluescript
Growth in bacteria
  Bacterial resistance: Chloramphenicol and Ampicillin, 25 & 100 μg/mL
  Growth temperature: 37°C
  Growth strain: ccdB Survival
  Copy number: High Copy
Gene/Insert
  Gene/Insert name: mCherry-attR1/attR2
  Species: Synthetic
  Mutation: H30R (please see depositor comments below)
Terms and licenses: Academic/Nonprofit Terms; Industry Terms: Not Available to Industry
Depositor comments: Please note that mutation H30R in mCherry was found during Addgene's quality control. The depositor noted that this mutation does NOT affect plasmid function.
How to cite: 366 pTol2-CherryDest was a gift from Nathan Lawson (Addgene plasmid # 73487 ; http://n2t.net/addgene:73487 ; RRID:Addgene_73487)
