[The description below was written by a language model from this plasmid's Addgene catalogue record and pLannotate feature annotations shown in this document.]
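Description:
366 pTol2-CherryDest is a Gateway destination vector built on a pBluescript backbone for Tol2 transposon-mediated transgenesis, developed as part of a set of Gateway-compatible vectors for studying gene function in zebrafish. It replicates in E. coli from a high-copy ColE1/pUC-type origin and also carries an f1 origin. The backbone provides ampicillin resistance, and the Gateway cassette adds chloramphenicol resistance. Because the cassette contains the ccdB toxin gene, the unrecombined plasmid has to be maintained in a ccdB-tolerant strain.

The payload is an mCherry coding sequence placed directly upstream of, and in frame with, an attR1/attR2 cassette containing CmR and ccdB, followed by an SV40 polyadenylation signal (a late SV40 signal, according to the catalogue entry). An LR recombination with an entry clone replaces the CmR/ccdB segment with the gene of interest, yielding an N-terminal mCherry fusion, while ccdB counter-selects against unrecombined vector in standard strains. The automated annotation labels the downstream site attR3 with an overlapping attB2 core, whereas the catalogue entry calls it attR2. The vector is promoterless by design, so a promoter or enhancer has to be added separately to drive the fusion. The T7, T3 and lac elements flanking the cassette are pBluescript remnants.

The Tol2 transposon arms that would allow transposase-mediated genomic integration are not annotated in the feature table. They presumably lie in the unannotated stretches on either side of the cassette, but the record does not map them. Quality control found an H30R substitution in mCherry, which the depositor reports does not affect plasmid function.
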