Features (pLannotate 1.2.2; 23 found; start..end, strand, type, name):
     34..462     -  rep_origin     f1 ori (sequence partly withheld): f1 bacteriophage origin of replication; arrow indicates direction of (+) strand synthesis
    467..622     -  CDS            lacZα (fragment): LacZα fragment of β-galactosidase; lacZ fragment
    630..648     +  promoter       T7 promoter: promoter for bacteriophage T7 RNA polymerase
   1360..2067    +  CDS            mCherry: mCherry is a basic (constitutively fluorescent) red fluorescent protein published in 2004, derived from Discosoma sp.. It is reported to be a very rapidly-maturing monomer with low acid sensitivity.
   2080..2204    +  protein_bind   attR1: mutant version of attR; recombination site for the Gateway® LR reaction LR Clonase™
   2229..2259    +  promoter       lac UV5 promoter: E. coli lac promoter with an "up" mutation
   2283..2312    +  promoter       cat promoter (fragment): promoter of the E. coli cat gene encoding chloramphenicol acetyltransferase
   2313..2972    +  CDS            CmR: chloramphenicol acetyltransferase; cat; confers resistance to chloramphenicol
   3151..3309    +  CDS            ccdA (fragment): CCDA_ECO57 - Also known as H, letA. Experimental evidence at protein level: Swiss-Prot protein existence level 1. Antitoxin component of a type II toxin-antitoxin (TA) system which inhibits the post-segregational killing (PSK) of plasmid-free cells, also referred to as a plasmid addiction system. Binds to and blocks the activity of CcdB; will also remove bound CcdB protein from the CcdB-GyrA complex by forming a CcdA-CcdB complex, a process termed rejuvenation. Functions as a transcriptional corepressor for the ccdAB operon, repression also requires CcdB (By similarity). From Escherichia coli
   3314..3616    +  CDS            ccdB: CCDB_ECOLI - Also known as G, letB, letD. Experimental evidence at protein level: Swiss-Prot protein existence level 1. Toxic component of a type II toxin-antitoxin (TA) system, functioning in plasmid maintainence. Responsible for the post- segregational killing (PSK) of plasmid-free cells, also referred to as a plasmid addiction system. Half-life of over 2 hours. Cell killing by CcdB is accompanied by filamentation, defects in chromosome and plasmid segregation, defects in cell division, formation of anucleate cells, decreased DNA synthesis and plasmid loss. Interferes with the activity of DN
   3660..3781    -  protein_bind   attR3: mutant version of attR; recombination site for the Gateway® LR reaction LR Clonase™
   3763..3783    -  protein_bind   attB2: mutant version of attB; core recombination site for the Gateway® BP reaction BP Clonase™
   3802..3819    -  promoter       T7 promoter (fragment): promoter for bacteriophage T7 RNA polymerase
   3824..3958    -  polyA_signal   SV40 poly(A) signal: SV40 polyadenylation signal
   6332..6372    -  misc_feature   MCS (fragment): pBluescript multiple cloning site
   6385..6403    -  promoter       T3 promoter: promoter for bacteriophage T3 RNA polymerase
   6448..6464    -  protein_bind   lac operator: The lac repressor binds to the lac operator to inhibit transcription in E. coli. This inhibition can be relieved by adding lactose or isopropyl-β-D-thiogalactopyranoside (IPTG). lac repressor encoded by lacI
   6472..6502    -  promoter       lac promoter: promoter for the E. coli lac operon
   6517..6538    -  protein_bind   CAP binding site: CAP binding activates transcription in the presence of cAMP. E. coli catabolite activator protein
   6551..6643    -  CDS            lacI (fragment): lac repressor; lacI; The lac repressor binds to the lac operator to inhibit transcription in E. coli. This inhibition can be relieved by adding lactose or isopropyl-β-D-thiogalactopyranoside (IPTG).
   6826..7414    -  rep_origin     ori: high-copy-number ColE1/pMB1/pBR322/pUC origin of replication
   7585..8445    -  CDS            AmpR: β-lactamase; bla; confers resistance to ampicillin, carbenicillin, and related antibiotics
   8446..8550    -  promoter       AmpR promoter: bla
>Addgene plasmid #73487 | 366 pTol2-CherryDest | depositor full sequence | sequence record 135721 | pTol2-CherryDest
CCACCTAAATTGTAAGCGTTAATATTTTGTTAAAATTCGCGTTAAATTTTTGTTAAATCAGCTCATTTTT
TAACCAATAGGCCGAAATCGGCAAAATCCCTTATAAATCAAAAGAATAGACCGAGATAGGGT
[37 nt withheld, positions 133-169]
AAAGAACGTGGACTCCAACGTCAAAGG
[49 nt withheld, positions 197-245]
T
[91 nt withheld, positions 247-337]
G
[124 nt withheld, positions 339-462]
CCCATTCGCCATTCAGGCTGCGCAACTGTTGGGAAGGGCGATCGGTGCGGGCCTCTTCGCTATTACGCCA
GCTGGCGAAAGGGGGATGTGCTGCAAGGCGATTAAGTTGGGTAACGCCAGGGTTTTCCCAGTCACGACGT
TGTAAAACGACGGCCAGTGAGCGCGCGTAATACGACTCACTATAGGGCGAATTGGGTACAGGTCATTGCA
CAACACCAGAAATGCCCTCTGATCTGCAAAAGACGTGAATATCTGTTCAGACACCCATATCCACTCTGTT
CCACACAGGTCAGAGGTTTGTCCAGGAGTTCTTGACAGAGGTGTAAAAAGTACTCAAAAATTTTACTCAA
GTGAAAGTACAAGTACTTAGGGAAAATTTTACTCAATTAAAAGTAAAAGTATCTGGCTAGAATCTTACTT
GAGTAAAAGTAAAAAAGTACTCCATTAAAATTGTACTTGAGTATTAAGGAAGTAAAAGTAAAAGCAAGAA
AGAAAACTAGAGATTCTTGTTTAAGCTTTTAATCTCAAAAAACATTAAATGAAATGCATACAAGGTTTTA
TCCTGCTTTAGAACTGTTTGTATTTAATTATCAAACTATAAGACAGACAATCTAATGCCAGTACACGCTA
CTCAAAGTTGTAAAACCTCAGATTTAACTTCAGTAGAAGCTGATTCTCAAAATTGTTAGTGTCAAGCCTA
GCTCTTTTGGGGCTGAAAAGCAATCCTGCAGTGCTGAAAAGCCTCTCACAGGCAGCCGATGCGGGAAGAG
GTGTATTAGTCTTGATAGAGAGGCTGCAAATAGCAGGAAACGTGAGCAGAGACTCCCTGGTGTCTGAAAC
ACAGGCCAGATGGGCCGATATCGCTAGCATCGATTCGAATTCAAGGCTAGCGCCACCATGGTGAGCAAGG
GCGAGGAGGACAACATGGCCATCATCAAGGAGTTCATGCGCTTCAAGGTGCACATGGAGGGCTCCGTGAA
CGGCCACGAGTTCGAGATCGAGGGCGAGGGCGAGGGCCGCCCCTACGAGGGCACCCAGACCGCCAAGCTG
AAGGTGACCAAGGGCGGCCCCCTGCCCTTCGCCTGGGACATCCTGTCCCCTCAGTTCATGTACGGCTCCA
AGGCCTACGTGAAGCACCCCGCCGACATCCCCGACTACTTGAAGCTGTCCTTCCCCGAGGGCTTCAAGTG
GGAGCGCGTGATGAACTTCGAGGACGGCGGCGTGGTGACCGTGACCCAGGACTCCTCCCTGCAGGACGGC
GAGTTCATCTACAAGGTGAAGCTGCGCGGCACCAACTTCCCCTCCGACGGCCCCGTAATGCAGAAGAAGA
CCATGGGCTGGGAGGCCTCCTCCGAGCGGATGTACCCCGAGGACGGCGCCCTGAAGGGCGAGATCAAGCA
GAGGCTGAAGCTGAAGGACGGCGGCCACTACGACGCCGAGGTCAAGACCACCTACAAGGCCAAGAAGCCC
GTGCAGCTGCCCGGCGCCTACAACGTCAACATCAAGCTGGACATCACCTCCCACAACGAGGACTACACCA
TCGTGGAACAGTACGAGCGCGCCGAGGGCCGCCACTCCACCGGCGGCATGGACGAGCTGTACAAGAGATC
TCGAATCACAAGTTTGTACAAAAAAGCTGAACGAGAAACGTAAAATGATATAAATATCAATATATTAAAT
TAGATTTTGCATAAAAAACAGACTACATAATACTGTAAAACACAACATATCCAGTCACTATGGCGGCCGC
ATTAGGCACCCCAGGCTTTACACTTTATGCTTCCGGCTCGTATAATGTGTGGATTTTGAGTTAGGATCCG
TCGAGATTTTCAGGAGCTAAGGAAGCTAAAATGGAGAAAAAAATCACTGGATATACCACCGTTGATATAT
CCCAATGGCATCGTAAAGAACATTTTGAGGCATTTCAGTCAGTTGCTCAATGTACCTATAACCAGACCGT
TCAGCTGGATATTACGGCCTTTTTAAAGACCGTAAAGAAAAATAAGCACAAGTTTTATCCGGCCTTTATT
CACATTCTTGCCCGCCTGATGAATGCTCATCCGGAATTCCGTATGGCAATGAAAGACGGTGAGCTGGTGA
TATGGGATAGTGTTCACCCTTGTTACACCGTTTTCCATGAGCAAACTGAAACGTTTTCATCGCTCTGGAG
TGAATACCACGACGATTTCCGGCAGTTTCTACACATATATTCGCAAGATGTGGCGTGTTACGGTGAAAAC
CTGGCCTATTTCCCTAAAGGGTTTATTGAGAATATGTTTTTCGTCTCAGCCAATCCCTGGGTGAGTTTCA
CCAGTTTTGATTTAAACGTGGCCAATATGGACAACTTCTTCGCCCCCGTTTTCACCATGGGCAAATATTA
TACGCAAGGCGACAAGGTGCTGATGCCGCTGGCGATTCAGGTTCATCATGCCGTTTGTGATGGCTTCCAT
GTCGGCAGAATGCTTAATGAATTACAACAGTACTGCGATGAGTGGCAGGGCGGGGCGTAAACGCGTGGAT
CCGGCTTACTAAAAGCCAGATAACAGTATGCGTATTTGCGCGCTGATTTTTGCGGTATAAGAATATATAC
TGATATGTATACCCGAAGTATGTCAAAAAGAGGTATGCTATGAAGCAGCGTATTACAGTGACAGTTGACA
GCGACAGCTATCAGTTGCTCAAGGCATATATGATGTCAATATCTCCGGTCTGGTAAGCACAACCATGCAG
AATGAAGCCCGTCGTCTGCGTGCCGAACGCTGGAAAGCGGAAAATCAGGAAGGGATGGCTGAGGTCGCCC
GGTTTATTGAAATGAACGGCTCTTTTGCTGACGAGAACAGGGGCTGGTGAAATGCAGTTTAAGGTTTACA
CCTATAAAAGAGAGAGCCGTTATCGTCTGTTTGTGGATGTACAGAGTGATATTATTGACACGCCCGGGCG
ACGGATGGTGATCCCCCTGGCCAGTGCACGTCTGCTGTCAGATAAAGTCTCCCGTGAACTTTACCCGGTG
GTGCATATCGGGGATGAAAGCTGGCGCATGATGACCACCGATATGGCCAGTGTGCCGGTCTCCGTTATCG
GGGAAGAAGTGGCTGATCTCAGCCACCGCGAAAATGACATCAAAAACGCCATTAACCTGATGTTCTGGGG
AATATAAATGTCAGGCTCCCTTATACACAGCCAGTCTGCAGGTCGACCATAGTGACTGGATATGTTGTGT
TTTACAGCATTATGTAGTCTGTTTTTTATGCAAAATCTAATTTAATATATTGATATTTATATCATTTTAC
GTTTCTCGTTCAGCTTTCTTGTACAAAGTGGTGATTCGAGCCTCTAGAACTATAGTGAGTCGTATTACGT
AGATCCAGACATGATAAGATACATTGATGAGTTTGGACAAACCACAACTAGAATGCAGTGAAAAAAATGC
TTTATTTGTGAAATTTGTGATGCTATTGCTTTATTTGTAACCATTATAAGCTGCAATAAACAAGTTAACA
ACAACAATTGCATTCATTTTATGTTTCAGGTTCAGGGGGAGGTGTGGGAGGTTTTTTAATTCGCGGCCGC
GGCGCCAATGCATTGGGCCCTCGAGCATATGAGATCTGTCCCGATCTTTCTCTTCTGTGCTGTCAATTTA
GAGTAGTTTTTGAGGTAATTTGGGTGCATTCTCTGTAAAAACAACAAATAAATATTTATATTGTATGCAA
TAAATGTAACAATTACACATACACTCTCTGATTACAGCATTAAAGGGTTAGTTCACCCAAAAATGAAAAG
ATGTCATTAATGACTCACCCTCATGTCGTTCCAAGCCCGTAACACCTCCGTTCATCTTCGGAACACAGTT
TAAGATATTTTAGATTTAGTCCGAGAGCTTTCTGTCCCTCCACTGAAAATGTATGTACGGTATACTGTCC
ATGTCCAGAAAGGTAATAAAAACATCAAAGTAGTCCATGTGACATCAGTGGGTTAGGTAGAATTATTTGA
AGCATCGAAAATACATTTTGGTCCAAAAATAACAAAACCTACGACTTTATTCAGCATTGTAGCGTCACTG
CGAAGTCGTGAACGCGGATTGACAACAGACCCGGAAGAGAATACAATGCCGAATAAAGTCGTAGGTTTTG
TTATTTTTGGACCAAAATGTATTCGATGCTTCAAAAAATTCTAACTAACCCACTGATGTCACATGGACTA
CTTTGATGTTTTTATTACCTTTCTGGACATGGACAGTATACCGTACATACATTCTCAATGGAGGCACAGA
AAGCTCTCGGACTAAATCTAAAATATCTTAAACTGTGTTCTGAAGATGAACGGAGGTCTTACGGGCTTGG
AACGACATGAGGGCGAGTCATTAATGACATTATTTTCATTTTTGGGTGAACTAACCCTTTAATAAAACTG
ACATTTGCAGCCAATTGCACACTTTATAATGTTAAATACTTGTTGATTTTAGAAATACAGTAGCATTTAG
TGACAATCAAACATTAATTTTATTTCTGATTATATTGACAAAAACACAGGACTGTAAGGCTGACATGACA
GGGTGAATTGATTTCATTACATTAGTTTTGATGGTAACACTTTTACAATAAGGTTCGTTAGTTAACTACA
TTAGTTAACATGAACTAATAATGAACTGCACGTATACATGTTAATTTCAACATTTACTAATACTTTATAT
CTTGTTAACATTAGTTAATGCACTGTGAACTAACATGAACAAACAATGAACATCTGTATTTCTATTAACT
AACGTTAACAAAGATTAACAGATACAGTAACAAATGTATTGCTCATGGTTATTTAATGTTAGTTAATACA
TGAACTAATCAACCTCATTGTAAAGTGTTACCGTTTTGACAATACAACATGTTTGGAAAAAAATTTCTCG
CTTGGTTTTCTTGTGTTTTGCATGAATTCAAACACAATGAGAGCACGGAATGATAATGATTATTCAAAGC
TGCAATAGGCGCCAAATTTCCCGTGGACCTAACGTTACCAATTACAAATGCATTTTAGCATTTTATTACG
TGAGCCTTATATTGTCAATCGCATGCATTAGTGAAAATAGGCCTACTACACATATAAAAGGCGCGCCATC
AACGTCAAAACATGCACACCCAAAAAAAAAAAAAAAAAAAAAAAAAAAAACTATCAGTAAAACAAAATAC
TTAATGTACTTACCTCAATATGCTTCCTTAGGTTTGATGGCGAACTTTTGAAGGCCGATATTTCTTTATT
AAGCGGGAGACAGAGGACACATTTCATCTTGAATGAATCTTTATTTACACCACTTAAAGAAAAGAATTCG
CGAAGATACGGCCACGGGTGCTCTTGATCCTGTGGCTGATTTTGGACTGTGCTGCTCGCAGCTGCTGATG
AATCACATACTTCCTCCATTTTCTTCCACTGATTGACTGTTATAATTTCCCTAATTTCCAGGTCAAGGTG
CTGTGCATTGTGGTAATAGATGTGACATGACGTCACTTCCAAAGGACCAATGAACATGTCTGACCAATTT
CATATAATGTGAAAACGATTTTCATAGGCAGAATAAATAACATTTAAATTAAACTGGGCATCAGCGCAAT
TCAATTGGTTTGGTAATAGCAAGGGAAAATAGAATGAAGTGATCTCCAAAAAATAAGTACTTTTTGACTG
TAAATAAAATTGTAAGGAGTAAAAAGTACTTTTTTTTCTAAAAAAATGTAATTAAGTAAAAGTAAAAGTA
TTGATTTTTAATTGTACTCAAGTAAAGTAAAAATCCCCAAAAATAATACTTAAGTACAGTAATCAAGTAA
AATTACTCAAGTACTTTACACCTCTGGTTCTTGACCCCCTACCTTCAGCAAGCCCAGCAGATCCACTAGT
TCTAGAGCGGCCGCCACCGCGGTGGAGCTCCAGCTTTTGTTCCCTTTAGTGAGGGTTAATTGCGCGCTTG
GCGTAATCATGGTCATAGCTGTTTCCTGTGTGAAATTGTTATCCGCTCACAATTCCACACAACATACGAG
CCGGAAGCATAAAGTGTAAAGCCTGGGGTGCCTAATGAGTGAGCTAACTCACATTAATTGCGTTGCGCTC
ACTGCCCGCTTTCCAGTCGGGAAACCTGTCGTGCCAGCTGCATTAATGAATCGGCCAACGCGCGGGGAGA
GGCGGTTTGCGTATTGGGCGCTCTTCCGCTTCCTCGCTCACTGACTCGCTGCGCTCGGTCGTTCGGCTGC
GGCGAGCGGTATCAGCTCACTCAAAGGCGGTAATACGGTTATCCACAGAATCAGGGGATAACGCAGGAAA
GAACATGTGAGCAAAAGGCCAGCAAAAGGCCAGGAACCGTAAAAAGGCCGCGTTGCTGGCGTTTTTCCAT
AGGCTCCGCCCCCCTGACGAGCATCACAAAAATCGACGCTCAAGTCAGAGGTGGCGAAACCCGACAGGAC
TATAAAGATACCAGGCGTTTCCCCCTGGAAGCTCCCTCGTGCGCTCTCCTGTTCCGACCCTGCCGCTTAC
CGGATACCTGTCCGCCTTTCTCCCTTCGGGAAGCGTGGCGCTTTCTCATAGCTCACGCTGTAGGTATCTC
AGTTCGGTGTAGGTCGTTCGCTCCAAGCTGGGCTGTGTGCACGAACCCCCCGTTCAGCCCGACCGCTGCG
CCTTATCCGGTAACTATCGTCTTGAGTCCAACCCGGTAAGACACGACTTATCGCCACTGGCAGCAGCCAC
TGGTAACAGGATTAGCAGAGCGAGGTATGTAGGCGGTGCTACAGAGTTCTTGAAGTGGTGGCCTAACTAC
GGCTACACTAGAAGGACAGTATTTGGTATCTGCGCTCTGCTGAAGCCAGTTACCTTCGGAAAAAGAGTTG
GTAGCTCTTGATCCGGCAAACAAACCACCGCTGGTAGCGGTGGTTTTTTTGTTTGCAAGCAGCAGATTAC
GCGCAGAAAAAAAGGATCTCAAGAAGATCCTTTGATCTTTTCTACGGGGTCTGACGCTCAGTGGAACGAA
AACTCACGTTAAGGGATTTTGGTCATGAGATTATCAAAAAGGATCTTCACCTAGATCCTTTTAAATTAAA
AATGAAGTTTTAAATCAATCTAAAGTATATATGAGTAAACTTGGTCTGACAGTTACCAATGCTTAATCAG
TGAGGCACCTATCTCAGCGATCTGTCTATTTCGTTCATCCATAGTTGCCTGACTCCCCGTCGTGTAGATA
ACTACGATACGGGAGGGCTTACCATCTGGCCCCAGTGCTGCAATGATACCGCGAGACCCACGCTCACCGG
CTCCAGATTTATCAGCAATAAACCAGCCAGCCGGAAGGGCCGAGCGCAGAAGTGGTCCTGCAACTTTATC
CGCCTCCATCCAGTCTATTAATTGTTGCCGGGAAGCTAGAGTAAGTAGTTCGCCAGTTAATAGTTTGCGC
AACGTTGTTGCCATTGCTACAGGCATCGTGGTGTCACGCTCGTCGTTTGGTATGGCTTCATTCAGCTCCG
GTTCCCAACGATCAAGGCGAGTTACATGATCCCCCATGTTGTGCAAAAAAGCGGTTAGCTCCTTCGGTCC
TCCGATCGTTGTCAGAAGTAAGTTGGCCGCAGTGTTATCACTCATGGTTATGGCAGCACTGCATAATTCT
CTTACTGTCATGCCATCCGTAAGATGCTTTTCTGTGACTGGTGAGTACTCAACCAAGTCATTCTGAGAAT
AGTGTATGCGGCGACCGAGTTGCTCTTGCCCGGCGTCAATACGGGATAATACCGCGCCACATAGCAGAAC
TTTAAAAGTGCTCATCATTGGAAAACGTTCTTCGGGGCGAAAACTCTCAAGGATCTTACCGCTGTTGAGA
TCCAGTTCGATGTAACCCACTCGTGCACCCAACTGATCTTCAGCATCTTTTACTTTCACCAGCGTTTCTG
GGTGAGCAAAAACAGGAAGGCAAAATGCCGCAAAAAAGGGAATAAGGGCGACACGGAAATGTTGAATACT
CATACTCTTCCTTTTTCAATATTATTGAAGCATTTATCAGGGTTATTGTCTCATGAGCGGATACATATTT
GAATGTATTTAGAAAAATAAACAAATAGGGGTTCCGCGCACATTTCCCCGAAAAGTG
