>Addgene plasmid #73487 | 366 pTol2-CherryDest | addgene partial sequence | sequence record 139840 | mCherry-F 5'-ccccgtaatgcagaagaaga-3'
AGGACGGCGCCCTGAAGGGCGAGATCAAGCAGAGGCTGAAGCTGAAGGACGGCGGCCACTACGACGCCGA
GGTCAAGACCACCTACAAGGCCAAGAAGCCCGTGCAGCTGCCCGGCGCCTACAACGTCAACATCAAGCTG
GACATCACCTCCCACAACGAGGACTACACCATCGTGGAACAGTACGAGCGCGCCGAGGGCCGCCACTCCA
CCGGCGGCATGGACGAGCTGTACAAGAGATCTCGAATCACAAGTTTGTACAAAAAAGCTGAACGAGAAAC
GTAAAATGATATAAATATCAATATATTAAATTAGATTTTGCATAAAAAACAGACTACATAATACTGTAAA
ACACAACATATCCAGTCACTATGGCGGCCGCATTAGGCACCCCAGGCTTTACACTTTATGCTTCCGGCTC
GTATAATGTGTGGATTTTGAGTTAGGATCCGTCGAGATTTTCAGGAGCTAAGGAAGCTAAAATGGAGAAA
AAAATCACTGGATATACCACCGTTGATATATCCCAATGGCATCGTAAAGAACAT
