>Addgene plasmid #73487 | 366 pTol2-CherryDest | addgene partial sequence | sequence record 139919 | mCherry-R 5'-TTGGTCACCTTCAGCTTGG-3'
ATCTCGAACTCGCGGCCGTTCACGGAGCCCTCCATGTGCACCTTGAAGCGCATGAACTCCTTGATGATGG
CCATGTTGTCCTCCTCGCCCTTGCTCACCATGGTGGCGCTAGCCTTGAATTCGAATCGATGCTAGCGATA
TCGGCCCATCTGGCCTGTGTTTCAGACACCAGGGAGTCTCTGCTCACGTTTCCTGCTATTTGCAGCCTCT
CTATCAAGACTAATACACCTCTTCCCGCATCGGCTGCCTGTGAGAGGCTTTTCAGCACTGCAGGATTGCT
TTTCAGCCCCAAAAGAGCTAGGCTTGACACTAACAATTTTGAGAATCAGCTTCTACTGAAGTTAAATCTG
AGGTTTTACAACTTTGAGTAGCGTGTACTGGCATTAGATTGTCTGTCTTATAGTTTGATAATTAAATACA
AACAGTTCTAAAGCAGGATAAAACCTTGTATGCATTTCATTTAATGTTTTTTGAGATTAAAAGCTTAAAC
AAGAATCTCTAGTTTTCTTTCTTGCTTTTACTTTTACTTCCTTAATACTCAAGTACAATTTTAATGGAGT
ACTTTTTTACTTTTACTCAAGTAAGATTCTAGCCAGATACTTTTACTTTTAATTGAGTAAAATTTTCCCT
AAGTACTTGTACTTTCACTTGAGTAAAATTTTTGAGTACTTTTTACACCTCTGTCAAGAACTCCTGGACA
AACCTCTGACCTGTGTGGAACAGAGTGGATATGGGTGTCTGAACAGATATTCACGTCTTT
